>Addgene plasmid #143080 | TFORF0899 | addgene full sequence | sequence record 399036 | Addgene NGS Result
TTAATGTAGTCTTATGCAATACTCTTGTAGTCTTGCAACATGGTAACGATGAGTTAGCAACATGCCTTAC
AAGGAGAGAAAAAGCACCGTGCATGCCGATTGGTGGAAGTAAGGTGGTACGATCGTGCCTTATTAGGAAG
GCAACAGACGGGTCTGACATGGATTGGACGAACCACTGAATTGCCGCATTGCAGAGATATTGTATTTAAG
TGCCTAGCTCGATACATAAACGGGTCTCTCTGGTTAGACCAGATCTGAGCCTGGGAGCTCTCTGGCTAAC
TAGGGAACCCACTGCTTAAGCCTCAATAAAGCTTGCCTTGAGTGCTTCAAGTAGTGTGTGCCCGTCTGTT
GTGTGACTCTGGTAACTAGAGATCCCTCAGACCCTTTTAGTCAGTGTGGAAAATCTCTAGCAGTGGCGCC
CGAACAGGGACTTGAAAGCGAAAGGGAAACCAGAGGAGCTCTCTCGACGCAGGACTCGGCTTGCTGAAGC
GCGCACGGCAAGAGGCGAGGGGCGGCGACTGGTGAGTACGCCAAAAATTTTGACTAGCGGAGGCTAGAAG
GAGAGAGATGGGTGCGAGAGCGTCAGTATTAAGCGGGGGAGAATTAGATCGCGATGGGAAAAAATTCGGT
TAAGGCCAGGGGGAAAGAAAAAATATAAATTAAAACATATAGTATGGGCAAGCAGGGAGCTAGAACGATT
CGCAGTTAATCCTGGCCTGTTAGAAACATCAGAAGGCTGTAGACAAATACTGGGACAGCTACAACCATCC
CTTCAGACAGGATCAGAAGAACTTAGATCATTATATAATACAGTAGCAACCCTCTATTGTGTGCATCAAA
GGATAGAGATAAAAGACACCAAGGAAGCTTTAGACAAGATAGAGGAAGAGCAAAACAAAAGTAAGACCAC
CGCACAGCAAGCGGCCGCTGATCTTCAGACCTGGAGGAGGAGATATGAGGGACAATTGGAGAAGTGAATT
ATATAAATATAAAGTAGTAAAAATTGAACCATTAGGAGTAGCACCCACCAAGGCAAAGAGAAGAGTGGTG
CAGAGAGAAAAAAGAGCAGTGGGAATAGGAGCTTTGTTCCTTGGGTTCTTGGGAGCAGCAGGAAGCACTA
TGGGCGCAGCGTCAATGACGCTGACGGTACAGGCCAGACAATTATTGTCTGGTATAGTGCAGCAGCAGAA
CAATTTGCTGAGGGCTATTGAGGCGCAACAGCATCTGTTGCAACTCACAGTCTGGGGCATCAAGCAGCTC
CAGGCAAGAATCCTGGCTGTGGAAAGATACCTAAAGGATCAACAGCTCCTGGGGATTTGGGGTTGCTCTG
GAAAACTCATTTGCACCACTGCTGTGCCTTGGAATGCTAGTTGGAGTAATAAATCTCTGGAACAGATTTG
GAATCACACGACCTGGATGGAGTGGGACAGAGAAATTAACAATTACACAAGCTTAATACACTCCTTAATT
GAAGAATCGCAAAACCAGCAAGAAAAGAATGAACAAGAATTATTGGAATTAGATAAATGGGCAAGTTTGT
GGAATTGGTTTAACATAACAAATTGGCTGTGGTATATAAAATTATTCATAATGATAGTAGGAGGCTTGGT
AGGTTTAAGAATAGTTTTTGCTGTACTTTCTATAGTGAATAGAGTTAGGCAGGGATATTCACCATTATCG
TTTCAGACCCACCTCCCAACCCCGAGGGGACCCATGCATTGCATCTCAATTAGTCAGCAACCAGGTGTGG
AAAGTCCCCAGGCTCCCCAGCAGGCAGAAGTATGCAAAGCATGCGTCTCAATTAGTCAGCAACCATAGTC
CCGCCCCTAACTCCGCCCATCCCGCCCCTAACTCCGCCCAGTTCCGCCCATTCTCCGCCCCATGGCTGAC
TAATTTTTTTTATTTATGCAGAGGCCGAGGCCGCCTCGGCCTCTGAGCTATTCCAGAAGTAGTGAGGAGG
CTTTTTTGGAGGCCTAGGCTTTTGCAAAAAGCTTTCTAGAGGTACCACCGGAGCTTACCATGACCGAGTA
CAAGCCCACGGTGCGCCTCGCCACCCGCGACGACGTCCCCAGGGCCGTACGCACCCTCGCCGCCGCGTTC
GCCGACTACCCCGCCACGCGCCACACCGTCGATCCGGACCGCCACATCGAGCGGGTCACCGAGCTGCAAG
AACTCTTCCTCACGCGCGTCGGGCTCGACATCGGCAAGGTGTGGGTCGCGGACGACGGCGCCGCCGTGGC
GGTCTGGACCACGCCGGAGAGCGTCGAAGCGGGGGCGGTGTTCGCCGAGATCGGCCCGCGCATGGCCGAG
TTGAGCGGTTCCCGGCTGGCCGCGCAGCAACAGATGGAAGGCCTCCTGGCGCCGCACCGGCCCAAGGAGC
CCGCGTGGTTCCTGGCCACCGTCGGCGTCTCGCCCGACCACCAGGGCAAGGGTCTGGGCAGCGCCGTCGT
GCTCCCCGGAGTGGAGGCGGCCGAGCGCGCCGGGGTGCCCGCCTTCCTGGAGACCTCCGCGCCCCGCAAC
CTCCCCTTCTACGAGCGGCTCGGCTTCACCGTCACCGCCGACGTCGAGGTGCCCGAAGGACCGCGCACCT
GGTGCATGACCCGCAAGCCCGGTGCCAGTTAACGAATTCTAGATCTTGAGACAAATGGCAGTATTCATCC
ACAATTTTAAAAGAAAAGGGGGGATTGGGGGGTACAGTGCAGGGGAAAGAATAGTAGACATAATAGCAAC
AGACATACAAACTAAAGAATTACAAAAACAAATTACAAAAATTCAAAATTTTCGGGTTTATTACAGGGAC
AGCAGAGATCCACTTTGGCGCCGGCTCGAGGCCTGCAGGTGCAAAGATGGATAAAGTTTTAAACAGAGAG
GAATCTTTGCAGCTAATGGACCTTCTAGGTCTTGAAAGGAGTGGGAATTGGCTCCGGTGCCCGTCAGTGG
GCAGAGCGCACATCGCCCACAGTCCCCGAGAAGTTGGGGGGAGGGGTCGGCAATTGAACCGGTGCCTAGA
GAAGGTGGCGCGGGGTAAACTGGGAAAGTGATGTCGTGTACTGGCTCCGCCTTTTTCCCGAGGGTGGGGG
AGAACCGTATATAAGTGCAGTAGTCGCCGTGAACGTTCTTTTTCGCAACGGGTTTGCCGCCAGAACACAG
GTAAGTGCCGTGTGTGGTTCCCGCGGGCCTGGCCTCTTTACGGGTTATGGCCCTTGCGTGCCTTGAATTA
CTTCCACCTGGCTGCAGTACGTGATTCTTGATCCCGAGCTTCGGGTTGGAAGTGGGTGGGAGAGTTCGAG
GCCTTGCGCTTAAGGAGCCCCTTCGCCTCGTGCTTGAGTTGAGGCCTGGCCTGGGCGCTGGGGCCGCCGC
GTGCGAATCTGGTGGCACCTTCGCGCCTGTCTCGCTGCTTTCGATAAGTCTCTAGCCATTTAAAATTTTT
GATGACCTGCTGCGACGCTTTTTTTCTGGCAAGATAGTCTTGTAAATGCGGGCCAAGATCTGCACACTGG
TATTTCGGTTTTTGGGGCCGCGGGCGGCGACGGGGCCCGTGCGTCCCAGCGCACATGTTCGGCGAGGCGG
GGCCTGCGAGCGCGGCCACCGAGAATCGGACGGGGGTAGTCTCAAGCTGGCCGGCCTGCTCTGGTGCCTG
GCCTCGCGCCGCCGTGTATCGCCCCGCCCTGGGCGGCAAGGCTGGCCCGGTCGGCACCAGTTGCGTGAGC
GGAAAGATGGCCGCTTCCCGGCCCTGCTGCAGGGAGCTCAAAATGGAGGACGCGGCGCTCGGGAGAGCGG
GCGGGTGAGTCACCCACACAAAGGAAAAGGGCCTTTCCGTCCTCAGCCGTCGCTTCATGTGACTCCACGG
AGTACCGGGCGCCGTCCAGGCACCTCGATTAGTTCTCGAGCTTTTGGAGTACGTCGTCTTTAGGTTGGGG
GGAGGGGTTTTATGCGATGGAGTTTCCCCACACTGAGTGGGTGGAGACTGAAGTTAGGCCAGCTTGGCAC
TTGATGTAATTCTCCTTGGAATTTGCCCTTTTTGAGTTTGGATCTTGGTTCATTCTCAAGCCTCAGACAG
TGGTTCAAAGTTTTTTTCTTCCATTTCAGGTGTCGTGAGGCTAGCACCGCCACCATGCTGCACTGTGTGC
AGCGCGCGCTGATCCGCAGCCAGGAGCTGGGCGACGAGAAGATCCAGATCGTGAGCCAGATGGTGGAGCT
GGTGGAGAACCGCACGCGGCAGGTGGACAGCCACGTGGAGCTGTTCGAGGCGCAGCAGGAGCTGGGCGAC
ACAGCGGGCAACAGCGGCAAGGCTGGCGCGGACAGGCCCAAAGGCGAGGCGGCAGCGCAGGCTGACAAGC
CCAACAGCAAGCGCTCACGGCGGCAGCGCAACAACGAGAACCGTGAGAACGCGTCCAGCAACCACGACCA
CGACGACGGCGCCTCGGGCACACCCAAGGAGAAGAAGGCCAAGACCTCCAAGAAGAAGAAGCGCTCCAAG
GCCAAGGCGGAGCGAGAGGCGTCCCCTGCCGACCTCCCCATCGACCCCAACGAACCCACGTACTGTCTGT
GCAACCAGGTCTCCTATGGGGAGATGATCGGCTGCGACAACGACGAGTGCCCCATCGAGTGGTTCCACTT
CTCGTGCGTGGGGCTCAATCATAAACCCAAGGGCAAGTGGTACTGTCCCAAGTGCCGGGGGGAGAACGAG
AAGACCATGGACAAAGCCCTGGAGAAATCCAAAAAAGAGAGGGCTTACAACAGGTAGTAATGAACTAGTC
CGTAACTTGAAAGTATTTCGATTTCTTGGCTTTATATATCTTGTGGAAAGGACGAGAGAAGATAGGATAT
TTAACCGGTACGCGTTAAGTCGACAATCAACCTCTGGATTACAAAATTTGTGAAAGATTGACTGGTATTC
TTAACTATGTTGCTCCTTTTACGCTATGTGGATACGCTGCTTTAATGCCTTTGTATCATGCTATTGCTTC
CCGTATGGCTTTCATTTTCTCCTCCTTGTATAAATCCTGGTTGCTGTCTCTTTATGAGGAGTTGTGGCCC
GTTGTCAGGCAACGTGGCGTGGTGTGCACTGTGTTTGCTGACGCAACCCCCACTGGTTGGGGCATTGCCA
CCACCTGTCAGCTCCTTTCCGGGACTTTCGCTTTCCCCCTCCCTATTGCCACGGCGGAACTCATCGCCGC
CTGCCTTGCCCGCTGCTGGACAGGGGCTCGGCTGTTGGGCACTGACAATTCCGTGGTGTTGTCGGGGAAA
TCATCGTCCTTTCCTTGGCTGCTCGCCTGTGTTGCCACCTGGATTCTGCGCGGGACGTCCTTCTGCTACG
TCCCTTCGGCCCTCAATCCAGCGGACCTTCCTTCCCGCGGCCTGCTGCCGGCTCTGCGGCCTCTTCCGCG
TCTTCGCCTTCGCCCTCAGACGAGTCGGATCTCCCTTTGGGCCGCCTCCCCGCGTCGACTTTAAGACCAA
TGACTTACAAGGCAGCTGTAGATCTTAGCCACTTTTTAAAAGAAAAGGGGGGACTGGAAGGGCTAATTCA
CTCCCAACGAAGACAAGATCTGCTTTTTGCTTGTACTGGGTCTCTCTGGTTAGACCAGATCTGAGCCTGG
GAGCTCTCTGGCTAACTAGGGAACCCACTGCTTAAGCCTCAATAAAGCTTGCCTTGAGTGCTTCAAGTAG
TGTGTGCCCGTCTGTTGTGTGACTCTGGTAACTAGAGATCCCTCAGACCCTTTTAGTCAGTGTGGAAAAT
CTCTAGCAGTACGTATAGTAGTTCATGTCATCTTATTATTCAGTATTTATAACTTGCAAAGAAATGAATA
TCAGAGAGTGAGAGGAACTTGTTTATTGCAGCTTATAATGGTTACAAATAAAGCAATAGCATCACAAATT
TCACAAATAAAGCATTTTTTTCACTGCATTCTAGTTGTGGTTTGTCCAAACTCATCAATGTATCTTATCA
TGTCTGGCTCTAGCTATCCCGCCCCTAACTCCGCCCATCCCGCCCCTAACTCCGCCCAGTTCCGCCCATT
CTCCGCCCCATGGCTGACTAATTTTTTTTATTTATGCAGAGGCCGAGGCCGCCTCGGCCTCTGAGCTATT
CCAGAAGTAGTGAGGAGGCTTTTTTGGAGGCCTAGGGACGTACCCAATTCGCCCTATAGTGAGTCGTATT
ACGCGCGCTCACTGGCCGTCGTTTTACAACGTCGTGACTGGGAAAACCCTGGCGTTACCCAACTTAATCG
CCTTGCAGCACATCCCCCTTTCGCCAGCTGGCGTAATAGCGAAGAGGCCCGCACCGATCGCCCTTCCCAA
CAGTTGCGCAGCCTGAATGGCGAATGGG
[124 nt withheld, positions 6329-6452]
C
[91 nt withheld, positions 6454-6544]
A
[49 nt withheld, positions 6546-6594]
CCTTTGACGTTGGAGTCCACGTTCTTT
[37 nt withheld, positions 6622-6658]
ACCCTATCTCGGTCTATTCTTTTGATTTATAAGGGATTTTGCCGATTTCGGCCTATTGGTTAAAAAATGA
GCTGATTTAACAAAAATTTAACGCGAATTTTAACAAAATATTAACGCTTACAATTTAGGTGGCACTTTTC
GGGGAAATGTGCGCGGAACCCCTATTTGTTTATTTTTCTAAATACATTCAAATATGTATCCGCTCATGAG
ACAATAACCCTGATAAATGCTTCAATAATATTGAAAAAGGAAGAGTATGAGTATTCAACATTTCCGTGTC
GCCCTTATTCCCTTTTTTGCGGCATTTTGCCTTCCTGTTTTTGCTCACCCAGAAACGCTGGTGAAAGTAA
AAGATGCTGAAGATCAGTTGGGTGCACGAGTGGGTTACATCGAACTGGATCTCAACAGCGGTAAGATCCT
TGAGAGTTTTCGCCCCGAAGAACGTTTTCCAATGATGAGCACTTTTAAAGTTCTGCTATGTGGCGCGGTA
TTATCCCGTATTGACGCCGGGCAAGAGCAACTCGGTCGCCGCATACACTATTCTCAGAATGACTTGGTTG
AGTACTCACCAGTCACAGAAAAGCATCTTACGGATGGCATGACAGTAAGAGAATTATGCAGTGCTGCCAT
AACCATGAGTGATAACACTGCGGCCAACTTACTTCTGACAACGATCGGAGGACCGAAGGAGCTAACCGCT
TTTTTGCACAACATGGGGGATCATGTAACTCGCCTTGATCGTTGGGAACCGGAGCTGAATGAAGCCATAC
CAAACGACGAGCGTGACACCACGATGCCTGTAGCAATGGCAACAACGTTGCGCAAACTATTAACTGGCGA
ACTACTTACTCTAGCTTCCCGGCAACAATTAATAGACTGGATGGAGGCGGATAAAGTTGCAGGACCACTT
CTGCGCTCGGCCCTTCCGGCTGGCTGGTTTATTGCTGATAAATCTGGAGCCGGTGAGCGTGGGTCTCGCG
GTATCATTGCAGCACTGGGGCCAGATGGTAAGCCCTCCCGTATCGTAGTTATCTACACGACGGGGAGTCA
GGCAACTATGGATGAACGAAATAGACAGATCGCTGAGATAGGTGCCTCACTGATTAAGCATTGGTAACTG
TCAGACCAAGTTTACTCATATATACTTTAGATTGATTTAAAACTTCATTTTTAATTTAAAAGGATCTAGG
TGAAGATCCTTTTTGATAATCTCATGACCAAAATCCCTTAACGTGAGTTTTCGTTCCACTGAGCGTCAGA
CCCCGTAGAAAAGATCAAAGGATCTTCTTGAGATCCTTTTTTTCTGCGCGTAATCTGCTGCTTGCAAACA
AAAAAACCACCGCTACCAGCGGTGGTTTGTTTGCCGGATCAAGAGCTACCAACTCTTTTTCCGAAGGTAA
CTGGCTTCAGCAGAGCGCAGATACCAAATACTGTTCTTCTAGTGTAGCCGTAGTTAGGCCACCACTTCAA
GAACTCTGTAGCACCGCCTACATACCTCGCTCTGCTAATCCTGTTACCAGTGGCTGCTGCCAGTGGCGAT
AAGTCGTGTCTTACCGGGTTGGACTCAAGACGATAGTTACCGGATAAGGCGCAGCGGTCGGGCTGAACGG
GGGGTTCGTGCACACAGCCCAGCTTGGAGCGAACGACCTACACCGAACTGAGATACCTACAGCGTGAGCT
ATGAGAAAGCGCCACGCTTCCCGAAGGGAGAAAGGCGGACAGGTATCCGGTAAGCGGCAGGGTCGGAACA
GGAGAGCGCACGAGGGAGCTTCCAGGGGGAAACGCCTGGTATCTTTATAGTCCTGTCGGGTTTCGCCACC
TCTGACTTGAGCGTCGATTTTTGTGATGCTCGTCAGGGGGGCGGAGCCTATGGAAAAACGCCAGCAACGC
GGCCTTTTTACGGTTCCTGGCCTTTTGCTGGCCTTTTGCTCACATGTTCTTTCCTGCGTTATCCCCTGAT
TCTGTGGATAACCGTATTACCGCCTTTGAGTGAGCTGATACCGCTCGCCGCAGCCGAACGACCGAGCGCA
GCGAGTCAGTGAGCGAGGAAGCGGAAGAGCGCCCAATACGCAAACCGCCTCTCCCCGCGCGTTGGCCGAT
TCATTAATGCAGCTGGCACGACAGGTTTCCCGACTGGAAAGCGGGCAGTGAGCGCAACGCAATTAATGTG
AGTTAGCTCACTCATTAGGCACCCCAGGCTTTACACTTTATGCTTCCGGCTCGTATGTTGTGTGGAATTG
TGAGCGGATAACAATTTCACACAGGAAACAGCTATGACCATGATTACGCCAAGCGCGCAATTAACCCTCA
CTAAAGGGAACAAAAGCTGGAGCTGCAAGC
Features (pLannotate 1.2.2; 31 found; start..end, strand, type, name):
      5..231     +  promoter       RSV promoter: Rous sarcoma virus enhancer/promoter
    232..412     +  LTR            5' LTR (truncated): truncated 5' long terminal repeat (LTR) from HIV-1
    459..584     +  misc_feature   HIV-1 Ψ: packaging signal of human immunodeficiency virus type 1
    568..931     +  CDS            HIV-1 gag (fragment): gag protein from human immunodeficiency virus 1; gag
   1077..1310    +  misc_feature   RRE: The Rev response element (RRE) of HIV-1 allows for Rev-dependent mRNA export from the nucleus to the cytoplasm.
   1687..1713    +  CDS            Rev (fragment): human immunodeficiency virus 1 (HIV-1) Rev protein; rev; enhances nuclear export of unspliced and incompletely spliced viral mRNAs
   1720..1743    +  promoter       SV40 promoter (fragment): SV40 early promoter
   1744..1815    +  promoter       SV40 promoter (fragment): SV40 enhancer and early promoter
   1839..1974    +  rep_origin     SV40 ori: SV40 origin of replication
   2020..2616    +  CDS            PuroR (fragment): puromycin N-acetyltransferase; pac from Streptomyces; confers resistance to puromycin
   2665..2782    +  misc_feature   cPPT/CTS: central polypurine tract and central termination sequence of HIV-1
   2847..2913    +  CDS            small t antigen (fragment): SV40 (simian virus 40) small t antigen
   2920..4098    +  promoter       EF-1α promoter: strong constitutive promoter for human elongation factor EF-1α
   4115..4744    +  CDS            ING1 (fragment): ING1_HUMAN - Experimental evidence at protein level: Swiss-Prot protein existence level 1. Cooperates with p53/TP53 in the negative regulatory pathway of cell growth by modulating p53-dependent transcriptional activation. Implicated as a tumor suppressor gene. From Homo sapiens (Human).
   4760..4813    +  promoter       U6 promoter (fragment): RNA polymerase III promoter for human U6 snRNA
   4855..5443    +  misc_feature   WPRE: woodchuck hepatitis virus posttranscriptional regulatory element
   5494..5513    +  misc_feature   cPPT/CTS (fragment): central polypurine tract and central termination sequence of HIV-1
   5515..5748    +  LTR            3' LTR (ΔU3): self-inactivating 3' long terminal repeat (LTR) from HIV-1
   5826..5947    +  polyA_signal   SV40 poly(A) signal: SV40 polyadenylation signal
   5987..6122    +  rep_origin     SV40 ori: SV40 origin of replication
   6143..6161    -  promoter       T7 promoter: promoter for bacteriophage T7 RNA polymerase
   6169..6324    +  CDS            lacZα (fragment): LacZα fragment of β-galactosidase; lacZ fragment
   6329..6757    +  rep_origin     f1 ori (sequence partly withheld): f1 bacteriophage origin of replication; arrow indicates direction of (+) strand synthesis
   6810..6914    +  promoter       AmpR promoter: bla
   6915..7775    +  CDS            AmpR: β-lactamase; bla; confers resistance to ampicillin, carbenicillin, and related antibiotics
   7946..8534    +  rep_origin     ori: high-copy-number ColE1/pMB1/pBR322/pUC origin of replication
   8717..8809    +  CDS            lacI (fragment): lac repressor; lacI; The lac repressor binds to the lac operator to inhibit transcription in E. coli. This inhibition can be relieved by adding lactose or isopropyl-β-D-thiogalactopyranoside (IPTG).
   8822..8843    +  protein_bind   CAP binding site: CAP binding activates transcription in the presence of cAMP. E. coli catabolite activator protein
   8858..8888    +  promoter       lac promoter: promoter for the E. coli lac operon
   8896..8912    +  protein_bind   lac operator: The lac repressor binds to the lac operator to inhibit transcription in E. coli. This inhibition can be relieved by adding lactose or isopropyl-β-D-thiogalactopyranoside (IPTG). lac repressor encoded by lacI
   8957..8975    +  promoter       T3 promoter: promoter for bacteriophage T3 RNA polymerase
