[The description below was written by a language model from this plasmid's Addgene catalogue record and pLannotate feature annotations shown in this document.]
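Description:
TFORF0899 is a lentiviral mammalian expression plasmid built on the pLX_TRC317 backbone and belongs to a barcoded library of human transcription factor open reading frames. It carries the human ING1 ORF, a roughly 0.7 kb synthesized insert corresponding to one specific transcript isoform. ING1 is a growth-inhibitory, p53-cooperating factor implicated as a tumor suppressor. In bacteria the plasmid is maintained through a high-copy ColE1/pUC-type origin and selected with ampicillin via the β-lactamase gene. An f1 origin and remnants of lac and T7/T3 cloning-vector sequence are also present. The depositor warns of possible recombination between the repeated viral sequences, which is why a recombination-stabilizing strain is recorded.

The transfer cassette has a third-generation, self-inactivating layout. An RSV promoter drives a truncated HIV-1 5' LTR, followed by the Ψ packaging signal, a gag fragment, the RRE for Rev-dependent export, and a cPPT/CTS. The cassette ends in a ΔU3 3' LTR followed by an SV40 polyadenylation signal. Within the provirus, an SV40 early promoter expresses puromycin N-acetyltransferase for selection of transduced cells. A separate EF-1α promoter drives constitutive ING1 expression, with a downstream WPRE to enhance transcript stability and expression. According to the record, each construct in the collection carries a unique 24-bp barcode. The feature table does not annotate it, although a short U6-like fragment between the ORF and the WPRE may mark that region. The barcode lets the ORF be identified by sequencing in pooled overexpression screens, such as those probing transcription factor-directed differentiation.
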