Addgene plasmid #143080: TFORF0899
Purpose: Lentiviral vector for overexpressing transcription factor ORFs with unique 24-bp barcodes. Barcodes facilitate identification of transcription factors in pooled screens.
Depositing lab: Feng Zhang. Depositing organization: Broad Institute. Publication: A transcription factor atlas of directed differentiation. Joung J, Ma S, Tay T, Geiger-Schuller KR, Kirchgatterer PC, Verdine VK, Guo B, Arias-Garcia MA, Allen WE, Singh A, Kuksenko O, Abudayyeh OO, Gootenberg JS, Fu Z, Macrae RK, Buenrostro JD, Regev A, Zhang F. Cell. 2023 Jan 5;186(1):209-229.e26. doi: 10.1016/j.cell.2022.11.026. PubMed 36608654.
Backbone
  Vector backbone: pLX_TRC317
  Backbone manufacturer: Broad Institute Genetic Perturbation Platform
  Backbone size w/o insert (bp): 8264
  Vector type: Mammalian Expression, Lentiviral
  Selectable markers: Puromycin
Growth in bacteria
  Bacterial resistance: Ampicillin, 100 μg/mL
  Growth temperature: 37°C
  Growth strain: NEB Stable
  Copy number: High Copy
Gene/Insert
  Gene/Insert name: ING1
  Species: H. sapiens (human)
  Insert size (bp): 734
  Entrez Gene: ING1 (a.k.a. p24ING1c, p33, p33ING1, p33ING1b, p47, p47ING1a)
  Promoter: EF1a
  Cloning method: Unknown
  Sequencing primers: 5′ GGGTGGAGACTGAAGTTAGGCCAG; 3′ CACATAGCGTAAAAGGAGCAACATAG
Terms and licenses: Academic/Nonprofit Terms; Industry Terms: Not Available to Industry
Depositor comments: NM_198218,ENST00000375775 . The transcription factor ORF portion of this plasmid was synthesized by Genewiz. Please test multiple small colonies in case of plasmid recombination. To make this collection available in a timely manner, a portion of this collection was not fully sequenced by Addgene. If an Addgene verified full plasmid sequence is not available, please contact us prior to placing an order to request the full sequence.
How to cite: TFORF0899 was a gift from Feng Zhang (Addgene plasmid # 143080 ; http://n2t.net/addgene:143080 ; RRID:Addgene_143080)
