>Addgene plasmid #143080 | TFORF0899 | depositor partial sequence | sequence record 281378 | Insert
ACCGCCACCATGCTGCACTGTGTGCAGCGCGCGCTGATCCGCAGCCAGGAGCTGGGCGACGAGAAGATCC
AGATCGTGAGCCAGATGGTGGAGCTGGTGGAGAACCGCACGCGGCAGGTGGACAGCCACGTGGAGCTGTT
CGAGGCGCAGCAGGAGCTGGGCGACACAGCGGGCAACAGCGGCAAGGCTGGCGCGGACAGGCCCAAAGGC
GAGGCGGCAGCGCAGGCTGACAAGCCCAACAGCAAGCGCTCACGGCGGCAGCGCAACAACGAGAACCGTG
AGAACGCGTCCAGCAACCACGACCACGACGACGGCGCCTCGGGCACACCCAAGGAGAAGAAGGCCAAGAC
CTCCAAGAAGAAGAAGCGCTCCAAGGCCAAGGCGGAGCGAGAGGCGTCCCCTGCCGACCTCCCCATCGAC
CCCAACGAACCCACGTACTGTCTGTGCAACCAGGTCTCCTATGGGGAGATGATCGGCTGCGACAACGACG
AGTGCCCCATCGAGTGGTTCCACTTCTCGTGCGTGGGGCTCAATCATAAACCCAAGGGCAAGTGGTACTG
TCCCAAGTGCCGGGGGGAGAACGAGAAGACCATGGACAAAGCCCTGGAGAAATCCAAAAAAGAGAGGGCT
TACAACAGGTAGTAATGAACTAGTCCGTAACTTGAAAGTATTTCGATTTCTTGGCTTTATATATCTTGTG
GAAAGGACGAGAGAAGATAGGATATTTAACCGGT
