>Addgene plasmid #143080 | TFORF0899 | depositor partial sequence | sequence record 281379 | Barcode
GAGAAGATAGGATATTTAACCGGT
